Addgene plasmid #208983: pDONR221-kcnk2a
Purpose: Riboprobe generation
Depositing lab: GuangJun Zhang. Depositing organization: Purdue University. Publication: Evolution of two-pore domain potassium channels and their gene expression in zebrafish embryos. Park SJ, Silic MR, Staab PL, Chen J, Zackschewski EL, Zhang G. Dev Dyn. 2024 Jan 25. doi: 10.1002/dvdy.690. PubMed 38270285.
Backbone
  Vector backbone: pDORN221
  Backbone manufacturer: Invitrogen
  Backbone size w/o insert (bp): 2551
  Total vector size (bp): 3832
  Vector type: Cloning
Growth in bacteria
  Bacterial resistance: Kanamycin, 50 μg/mL
  Growth temperature: 37°C
  Growth strain: DH5alpha
  Copy number: High Copy
Gene/Insert
  Gene/Insert name: kcnk2a
  Species: D. rerio (zebrafish)
  Insert size (bp): 1281
  GenBank ID: NM_001290348.1
  Entrez Gene: kcnk2a (a.k.a. trek-1)
  Promoter: T7
  Cloning method: Gateway Cloning
  Sequencing primers: 5′ M13F; 3′ M13R
Terms and licenses: Academic/Nonprofit Terms; Industry Terms: Not Available to Industry
How to cite: pDONR221-kcnk2a was a gift from GuangJun Zhang (Addgene plasmid # 208983 ; http://n2t.net/addgene:208983 ; RRID:Addgene_208983)
