[The description below was written by a language model from this plasmid's Addgene catalogue record and pLannotate feature annotations shown in this document.]
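Description:
pDONR221-kcnk2a is a Gateway entry clone built on the Invitrogen pDONR221 backbone (spelled "pDORN221" in the record), carrying the zebrafish (Danio rerio) kcnk2a gene, also known as trek-1, which encodes a two-pore domain potassium channel. It is a bacterial cloning vector of about 3.8 kb, propagated in E. coli through a high-copy ColE1/pUC-type origin and selected with kanamycin via an aminoglycoside phosphotransferase (KanR) gene. Short lacZα and lacI fragments and the rrnB T1 and T2 transcription terminators are backbone remnants; the terminators help insulate the cloning site from read-through transcription.

The roughly 1.28 kb insert sits between attL1 and attL2 sites, the configuration produced by a BP recombination reaction, which also leaves the insert ready for transfer into destination vectors by an LR reaction. The automated annotation labels the coding sequence by similarity to mouse Kcnk2, a potassium leak channel, which is consistent with the zebrafish orthologue listed in the catalogue entry. A T7 promoter lies just beyond attL2 and is oriented on the opposite strand to the coding sequence, pointing back into the insert. Transcription by T7 RNA polymerase would therefore yield RNA complementary to the kcnk2a mRNA, which fits the stated purpose of riboprobe generation. Such antisense probes are typically used for in situ hybridization. The associated study concerns the expression of two-pore domain potassium channel genes in zebrafish embryos. There is no eukaryotic promoter, tag or reporter in the annotated features, so the plasmid serves as a probe template and cloning intermediate rather than an expression construct. M13 forward and reverse primer sites flank the insert for sequence verification.
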