Features (pLannotate 1.2.2; 10 found; start..end, strand, type, name):
      1..37      -  CDS            lacZα (fragment): LacZα fragment of β-galactosidase; lacZ fragment
     53..152     +  protein_bind   attL1: mutant version of attL; recombination site for the Gateway® LR reaction LR Clonase™
    200..1435    +  CDS            Kcnk2: KCNK2_MOUSE - Experimental evidence at protein level: Swiss-Prot protein existence level 1. Ion channel that contributes to passive transmembrane potassium transport. Reversibly converts between a voltage-insensitive potassium leak channel and a voltage-dependent outward rectifying potassium channel in a phosphorylation-dependent manner. In astrocytes, forms mostly heterodimeric potassium channels with KCNK1, with only a minor proportion of functional channels containing homodimeric KCNK2 (PubMed:24496152). In astrocytes, the heterodimer formed by KCNK1 and KCNK2 is required for rapid glutamat
   1440..1539    -  protein_bind   attL2: mutant version of attL; recombination site for the Gateway® LR reaction LR Clonase™
   1557..1575    -  promoter       T7 promoter: promoter for bacteriophage T7 RNA polymerase
   1709..2518    +  CDS            KanR: aminoglycoside phosphotransferase; aph(3')-Ia; confers resistance to kanamycin in bacteria or G418 (Geneticin®) in eukaryotes
   2665..3253    +  rep_origin     ori: high-copy-number ColE1/pMB1/pBR322/pUC origin of replication
   3436..3528    +  CDS            lacI (fragment): lac repressor; lacI; The lac repressor binds to the lac operator to inhibit transcription in E. coli. This inhibition can be relieved by adding lactose or isopropyl-β-D-thiogalactopyranoside (IPTG).
   3583..3610    -  terminator     rrnB T2 terminator: transcription terminator T2 from the E. coli rrnB gene
   3742..3785    +  terminator     rrnB T1 terminator: Escherichia coli rrnB; transcription terminator T1 from the E. coli rrnB gene
>Addgene plasmid #208983 | pDONR221-kcnk2a | addgene full sequence | sequence record 413244 | Addgene NGS Result
GTTTTCCCAGTCACGACGTTGTAAAACGACGGCCAGTCTTAAGCTCGGGCCCCAAATAATGATTTTATTT
TGACTGATAGTGACCTGTTCGTTGCAACAAATTGATGAGCAATGCTTTTTTATAATGCCAACTTTGTACA
AAAAAGCAGGCTTCACCATGAGGAGCAGCGAGAACAGCAGATCCCACAAAGTAGTAATGGCTGCACCTGA
TCTTTTAGATCCTAAATCAGCCACGCACAACACCAAACCACGGCTGTCATTCTCCTCCAAGCCCATCGTG
TACAACTCTGGAGATGATTGTGAGAGCATAACCACCGTAATGAAGTGGAAAACAGTGCTGGCCATCTTCC
TGCTGGTGGTCCTGTACCTGATCATCGGTGCCACTGTGTTCAAAGCACTGGAACAGCCTGAGGAGGGCTT
GCAGAAGTACCGCATCATCCAGGAGAAGATCGACTTTCTCTCAATGCACACCTGTGTCAACACCTCGGAG
CTGGAGGATCTGGTCAAGCAAGTGGTGTTAGCCATCCGGGCCGGGGTCAATCCATCCGGTCACCCCTCCA
ATGAGAGCAGCATGTGGGACCTCAGCAGCTCCTTCTTCTTTGCTGGGACCGTCATCACTACTATAGGGTT
TGGAAATGTTTCTCCACACACAGAAGGAGGCAGGATCTTCTGCATTATCTACGCCCTGTTGGGGATCCCA
CTCTTTGGCTTTCTCTTGGCTGGAGTGGGCGATCAGCTGGGAACCATATTTGGCAAAGGAATCGCCAAAG
TGGAAAAGATGTTTGTGAAATGGAACGTGAGCCAGACTAAAATCCGTGTGACGTCCACAGTCCTCTTCAT
CCTGTTCGGGTGTCTTCTGTTTGTGGCTCTTCCTGCCCTTATCTTCCAGCACATTGAAGGCTGGAGCGCT
CTCGAGTCCATCTACTTTGTTGTCATCACTTTGACCACAATTGGATTCGGAGACTTTGTGGCAGGGGGCT
CGGAGATTGAATATCTGGACTATTATAAGCCCATCGTATGGTTCTGGATCCTGGTGGGTCTTGCGTACTT
TGCTGCTGTTCTCAGTATGATTGGAGACTGGCTTCGGGTCATCTCCAAAAAGACCAAAGAGGAGGTGGGA
GAGTTTCGTGCTCACGCTGCAGAATGGACGGCTAACGTGTCCGCTGAGTTTAAAGAGACGCGCCGACGCC
TGAGCGTGGAAATCTATGACAAGTTTCAGCGGGCCGCGTACATCAAACGCAAGCTGTCATCAGAGCTGGG
CCAAAACCCAGGCCAGGACATGATGCCATGCAAGCGAACCCTGTCTGTAAACTTCACAGATGAACTGGAG
AAGGAAGGTCTCCCTACTTTGACCAAAAACGGCAGTCTCTATCTGAATGGGCTTACTCCAGACTGTCCCG
ATTGCAGTGAGATTTCCATCATTGAACATCTCAAATAAGACCCAGCTTTCTTGTACAAAGTTGGCATTAT
AAGAAAGCATTGCTTATCAATTTGTTGCAACGAACAGGTCACTATCAGTCAAAATAAAATCATTATTTGC
CATCCAGCTGATATCCCCTATAGTGAGTCGTATTACATGGTCATAGCTGTTTCCTGGCAGCTCTGGCCCG
TGTCTCAAAATCTCTGATGTTACATTGCACAAGATAAAAATATATCATCATGAACAATAAAACTGTCTGC
TTACATAAACAGTAATACAAGGGGTGTTATGAGCCATATTCAACGGGAAACGTCGAGGCCGCGATTAAAT
TCCAACATGGATGCTGATTTATATGGGTATAAATGGGCTCGCGATAATGTCGGGCAATCAGGTGCGACAA
TCTATCGCTTGTATGGGAAGCCCGATGCGCCAGAGTTGTTTCTGAAACATGGCAAAGGTAGCGTTGCCAA
TGATGTTACAGATGAGATGGTCAGACTAAACTGGCTGACGGAATTTATGCCTCTTCCGACCATCAAGCAT
TTTATCCGTACTCCTGATGATGCATGGTTACTCACCACTGCGATCCCCGGAAAAACAGCATTCCAGGTAT
TAGAAGAATATCCTGATTCAGGTGAAAATATTGTTGATGCGCTGGCAGTGTTCCTGCGCCGGTTGCATTC
GATTCCTGTTTGTAATTGTCCTTTTAACAGCGATCGCGTATTTCGTCTCGCTCAGGCGCAATCACGAATG
AATAACGGTTTGGTTGATGCGAGTGATTTTGATGACGAGCGTAATGGCTGGCCTGTTGAACAAGTCTGGA
AAGAAATGCATAAACTTTTGCCATTCTCACCGGATTCAGTCGTCACTCATGGTGATTTCTCACTTGATAA
CCTTATTTTTGACGAGGGGAAATTAATAGGTTGTATTGATGTTGGACGAGTCGGAATCGCAGACCGATAC
CAGGATCTTGCCATCCTATGGAACTGCCTCGGTGAGTTTTCTCCTTCATTACAGAAACGGCTTTTTCAAA
AATATGGTATTGATAATCCTGATATGAATAAATTGCAGTTTCATTTGATGCTCGATGAGTTTTTCTAATC
AGAATTGGTTAATTGGTTGTAACACTGGCAGAGCATTACGCTGACTTGACGGGACGGCGCAAGCTCATGA
CCAAAATCCCTTAACGTGAGTTACGCGTCGTTCCACTGAGCGTCAGACCCCGTAGAAAAGATCAAAGGAT
CTTCTTGAGATCCTTTTTTTCTGCGCGTAATCTGCTGCTTGCAAACAAAAAAACCACCGCTACCAGCGGT
GGTTTGTTTGCCGGATCAAGAGCTACCAACTCTTTTTCCGAAGGTAACTGGCTTCAGCAGAGCGCAGATA
CCAAATACTGTTCTTCTAGTGTAGCCGTAGTTAGGCCACCACTTCAAGAACTCTGTAGCACCGCCTACAT
ACCTCGCTCTGCTAATCCTGTTACCAGTGGCTGCTGCCAGTGGCGATAAGTCGTGTCTTACCGGGTTGGA
CTCAAGACGATAGTTACCGGATAAGGCGCAGCGGTCGGGCTGAACGGGGGGTTCGTGCACACAGCCCAGC
TTGGAGCGAACGACCTACACCGAACTGAGATACCTACAGCGTGAGCTATGAGAAAGCGCCACGCTTCCCG
AAGGGAGAAAGGCGGACAGGTATCCGGTAAGCGGCAGGGTCGGAACAGGAGAGCGCACGAGGGAGCTTCC
AGGGGGAAACGCCTGGTATCTTTATAGTCCTGTCGGGTTTCGCCACCTCTGACTTGAGCGTCGATTTTTG
TGATGCTCGTCAGGGGGGCGGAGCCTATGGAAAAACGCCAGCAACGCGGCCTTTTTACGGTTCCTGGCCT
TTTGCTGGCCTTTTGCTCACATGTTCTTTCCTGCGTTATCCCCTGATTCTGTGGATAACCGTATTACCGC
CTTTGAGTGAGCTGATACCGCTCGCCGCAGCCGAACGACCGAGCGCAGCGAGTCAGTGAGCGAGGAAGCG
GAAGAGCGCCCAATACGCAAACCGCCTCTCCCCGCGCGTTGGCCGATTCATTAATGCAGCTGGCACGACA
GGTTTCCCGACTGGAAAGCGGGCAGTGAGCGCAACGCAATTAATACGCGTACCGCTAGCCAGGAAGAGTT
TGTAGAAACGCAAAAAGGCCATCCGTCAGGATGGCCTTCTGCTTAGTTTGATGCCTGGCAGTTTATGGCG
GGCGTCCTGCCCGCCACCCTCCGGGCCGTTGCTTCACAACGTTCAAATCCGCTCCCGGCGGATTTGTCCT
ACTCAGGAGAGCGTTCACCGACAAACAACAGATAAAACGAAAGGCCCAGTCTTCCGACTGAGCCTTTCGT
TTTATTTGATGCCTGGCAGTTCCCTACTCTCGCGTTAACGCTAGCATGGAT
